Addgene plasmid #82275: pDONR223_RB1_WT
Purpose: Gateway Donor vector containing RB1, part of the Target Accelerator Plasmid Collection.
Depositing lab: Jesse Boehm & William Hahn & David Root. Depositing organization: Broad Institute. Publication: Systematic Functional Interrogation of Rare Cancer Variants Identifies Oncogenic Alleles. Kim E, Ilic N, Shrestha Y, Zou L, Kamburov A, Zhu C, Yang X, Lubonja R, Tran N, Nguyen C, Lawrence MS, Piccioni F, Bagul M, Doench JG, Chouinard CR, Wu X, Hogstrom L, Natoli T, Tamayo P, Horn H, Corsello SM, Lage K, Root DE, Subramanian A, Golub TR, Getz G, Boehm JS, Hahn WC. Cancer Discov. 2016 Jul;6(7):714-26. doi: 10.1158/2159-8290.CD-16-0160. Epub 2016 May 4. PubMed 27147599.
Backbone
  Vector backbone: pDONR223
  Backbone manufacturer: Invitrogen
  Backbone size w/o insert (bp): 2790
  Vector type: Gateway Entry vector
Growth in bacteria
  Bacterial resistance: Spectinomycin, 50 μg/mL
  Growth temperature: 37°C
  Growth strain: DH5alpha
  Copy number: High Copy
Gene/Insert
  Gene/Insert name: RB1 (alt name: NM_000321.2)
  Species: H. sapiens (human)
  Mutation: WT
  Entrez Gene: RB1 (a.k.a. OSRC, PPP1R130, RB, p105-Rb, p110-RB1, pRb, pp110)
  Promoter: None
  Cloning method: Gateway Cloning
  Sequencing primers: 5′ M13pUC-fwd; 3′ M13-Rev
Terms and licenses: Academic/Nonprofit Terms; Industry Terms: Not Available to Industry
Depositor comments: Open state: NO stop codon immediately follows insert. Supporting reference: Systematic morphological profiling of human gene and allele function via Cell Painting. Rohban MH, et al. Elife. 2017, Mar 18;6. pii: e24060. PubMed PMID 28315521
How to cite: pDONR223_RB1_WT was a gift from Jesse Boehm & William Hahn & David Root (Addgene plasmid # 82275 ; http://n2t.net/addgene:82275 ; RRID:Addgene_82275)
