[The description below was written by a language model from this plasmid's Addgene catalogue record and pLannotate feature annotations shown in this document.]
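Description:
pDONR223_RB1_WT is a Gateway entry clone built on the Invitrogen pDONR223 backbone and carrying the wild-type human RB1 open reading frame, which encodes the retinoblastoma tumour suppressor protein. It is a bacterial propagation and shuttle plasmid rather than an expression vector. It replicates in E. coli from a high-copy ColE1/pUC-type origin and is selected with spectinomycin through the aadA (SmR) aminoglycoside adenylyltransferase gene, which also confers streptomycin resistance. Short annotated fragments of a class 1 integron Pc promoter and a gentamicin acetyltransferase gene sit just upstream of this marker. The sequenced record is about 5.6 kb, consistent with a roughly 2.8 kb backbone plus a roughly 2.8 kb insert.

The RB1 coding sequence is flanked by two attL recombination sites. The automated annotation labels them attL3 and attL2, and the upstream call may simply be the closest match among mutant attL variants. These sites allow the ORF to be moved by an LR Clonase reaction into any compatible Gateway destination vector. The catalogue lists no promoter for the insert. rrnB T1 and T2 terminators lie upstream of the cassette and help insulate it from read-through transcription. A T7 promoter lies downstream, oriented back toward the insert. The small lacI and lacZα fragments appear to be backbone remnants. The clone is in the "open" configuration, with no stop codon directly after the ORF, so it can be fused in frame to C-terminal tags supplied by a destination vector.

The plasmid belongs to the Target Accelerator Plasmid Collection. There it serves as the wild-type reference allele for building expression constructs used in systematic functional studies of cancer gene variants.
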