Features (pLannotate 1.2.2; 12 found; start..end, strand, type, name):
     25..613     +  rep_origin     ori: high-copy-number ColE1/pMB1/pBR322/pUC origin of replication
    796..888     +  CDS            lacI (fragment): lac repressor; lacI; The lac repressor binds to the lac operator to inhibit transcription in E. coli. This inhibition can be relieved by adding lactose or isopropyl-β-D-thiogalactopyranoside (IPTG).
    943..970     -  terminator     rrnB T2 terminator: transcription terminator T2 from the E. coli rrnB gene
   1102..1145    +  terminator     rrnB T1 terminator: Escherichia coli rrnB; transcription terminator T1 from the E. coli rrnB gene
   1192..1228    -  CDS            lacZα (fragment): LacZα fragment of β-galactosidase; lacZ fragment
   1245..1340    +  protein_bind   attL3: mutant version of attL; recombination site for the Gateway® LR reaction LR Clonase™
   1343..4126    +  CDS            RB1: RB_HUMAN - Experimental evidence at protein level: Swiss-Prot protein existence level 1. (Microbial infection) In case of viral infections, interactions with SV40 large T antigen, HPV E7 protein or adenovirus E1A protein induce the disassembly of RB1-E2F1 complex thereby disrupting RB1's activity. From Homo sapiens (Human).
   4129..4227    -  protein_bind   attL2: mutant version of attL; recombination site for the Gateway® LR reaction LR Clonase™
   4245..4263    -  promoter       T7 promoter: promoter for bacteriophage T7 RNA polymerase
   4453..4476    +  promoter       Pc promoter (fragment): intI1 (promoter lies within the coding sequence); class 1 integron promoter
   4652..4708    +  CDS            GmR (fragment): gentamycin acetyltransferase; aacC1; confers resistance to gentamycin
   4715..5506    +  CDS            SmR: aminoglycoside adenylyltransferase (Murphy, 1985); aadA; confers resistance to spectinomycin and streptomycin
>Addgene plasmid #82275 | pDONR223_RB1_WT | addgene full sequence | sequence record 165303 | Addgene NGS result
CGTAGAAAAGATCAAAGGATCTTCTTGAGATCCTTTTTTTCTGCGCGTAATCTGCTGCTTGCAAACAAAA
AAACCACCGCTACCAGCGGTGGTTTGTTTGCCGGATCAAGAGCTACCAACTCTTTTTCCGAAGGTAACTG
GCTTCAGCAGAGCGCAGATACCAAATACTGTTCTTCTAGTGTAGCCGTAGTTAGGCCACCACTTCAAGAA
CTCTGTAGCACCGCCTACATACCTCGCTCTGCTAATCCTGTTACCAGTGGCTGCTGCCAGTGGCGATAAG
TCGTGTCTTACCGGGTTGGACTCAAGACGATAGTTACCGGATAAGGCGCAGCGGTCGGGCTGAACGGGGG
GTTCGTGCACACAGCCCAGCTTGGAGCGAACGACCTACACCGAACTGAGATACCTACAGCGTGAGCTATG
AGAAAGCGCCACGCTTCCCGAAGGGAGAAAGGCGGACAGGTATCCGGTAAGCGGCAGGGTCGGAACAGGA
GAGCGCACGAGGGAGCTTCCAGGGGGAAACGCCTGGTATCTTTATAGTCCTGTCGGGTTTCGCCACCTCT
GACTTGAGCGTCGATTTTTGTGATGCTCGTCAGGGGGGCGGAGCCTATGGAAAAACGCCAGCAACGCGGC
CTTTTTACGGTTCCTGGCCTTTTGCTGGCCTTTTGCTCACATGTTCTTTCCTGCGTTATCCCCTGATTCT
GTGGATAACCGTATTACCGCCTTTGAGTGAGCTGATACCGCTCGCCGCAGCCGAACGACCGAGCGCAGCG
AGTCAGTGAGCGAGGAAGCGGAAGAGCGCCCAATACGCAAACCGCCTCTCCCCGCGCGTTGGCCGATTCA
TTAATGCAGCTGGCACGACAGGTTTCCCGACTGGAAAGCGGGCAGTGAGCGCAACGCAATTAATACGCGT
ACCGCTAGCCAGGAAGAGTTTGTAGAAACGCAAAAAGGCCATCCGTCAGGATGGCCTTCTGCTTAGTTTG
ATGCCTGGCAGTTTATGGCGGGCGTCCTGCCCGCCACCCTCCGGGCCGTTGCTTCACAACGTTCAAATCC
GCTCCCGGCGGATTTGTCCTACTCAGGAGAGCGTTCACCGACAAACAACAGATAAAACGAAAGGCCCAGT
CTTCCGACTGAGCCTTTCGTTTTATTTGATGCCTGGCAGTTCCCTACTCTCGCGTTAACGCTAGCATGGA
TGTTTTCCCAGTCACGACGTTGTAAAACGACGGCCAGTCTTAAGCTCGGGCCCCAAATAATGATTTTATT
TTGACTGATAGTGACCTGTTCGTTGCAACAAATTGATGAGCAATGCTTTTTTATAATGCCAACTTTGTAC
AAAAAAGTTGGCATGCCGCCCAAAACCCCCCGAAAAACGGCCGCCACCGCCGCCGCTGCCGCCGCGGAAC
CCCCGGCACCGCCGCCGCCGCCCCCTCCTGAGGAGGACCCAGAGCAGGACAGCGGCCCGGAGGACCTGCC
TCTCGTCAGGCTTGAGTTTGAAGAAACAGAAGAACCTGATTTTACTGCATTATGTCAGAAATTAAAGATA
CCAGATCATGTCAGAGAGAGAGCTTGGTTAACTTGGGAGAAAGTTTCATCTGTGGATGGAGTATTGGGAG
GTTATATTCAAAAGAAAAAGGAACTGTGGGGAATCTGTATCTTTATTGCAGCAGTTGACCTAGATGAGAT
GTCGTTCACTTTTACTGAGCTACAGAAAAACATAGAAATCAGTGTCCATAAATTCTTTAACTTACTAAAA
GAAATTGATACCAGTACCAAAGTTGATAATGCTATGTCAAGACTGTTGAAGAAGTATGATGTATTGTTTG
CACTCTTCAGCAAATTGGAAAGGACATGTGAACTTATATATTTGACACAACCCAGCAGTTCGATATCTAC
TGAAATAAATTCTGCATTGGTGCTAAAAGTTTCTTGGATCACATTTTTATTAGCTAAAGGGGAAGTATTA
CAAATGGAAGATGATCTGGTGATTTCATTTCAGTTAATGCTATGTGTCCTTGACTATTTTATTAAACTCT
CACCTCCCATGTTGCTCAAAGAACCATATAAAACAGCTGTTATACCCATTAATGGTTCACCTCGAACACC
CAGGCGAGGTCAGAACAGGAGTGCACGGATAGCAAAACAACTAGAAAATGATACAAGAATTATTGAAGTT
CTCTGTAAAGAACATGAATGTAATATAGATGAGGTGAAAAATGTTTATTTCAAAAATTTTATACCTTTTA
TGAATTCTCTTGGACTTGTAACATCTAATGGACTTCCAGAGGTTGAAAATCTTTCTAAACGATACGAAGA
AATTTATCTTAAAAATAAAGATCTAGATGCAAGATTATTTTTGGATCATGATAAAACTCTTCAGACTGAT
TCTATAGACAGTTTTGAAACACAGAGAACACCACGAAAAAGTAACCTTGATGAAGAGGTGAATGTAATTC
CTCCACACACTCCAGTTAGGACTGTTATGAACACTATCCAACAATTAATGATGATTTTAAATTCAGCAAG
TGATCAACCTTCAGAAAATCTGATTTCCTATTTTAACAACTGCACAGTGAATCCAAAAGAAAGTATACTG
AAAAGAGTGAAGGATATAGGATACATCTTTAAAGAGAAATTTGCTAAAGCTGTGGGACAGGGTTGTGTCG
AAATTGGATCACAGCGATACAAACTTGGAGTTCGCTTGTATTACCGAGTAATGGAATCCATGCTTAAATC
AGAAGAAGAACGATTATCCATTCAAAATTTTAGCAAACTTCTGAATGACAACATTTTTCATATGTCTTTA
TTGGCGTGCGCTCTTGAGGTTGTAATGGCCACATATAGCAGAAGTACATCTCAGAATCTTGATTCTGGAA
CAGATTTGTCTTTCCCATGGATTCTGAATGTGCTTAATTTAAAAGCCTTTGATTTTTACAAAGTGATCGA
AAGTTTTATCAAAGCAGAAGGCAACTTGACAAGAGAAATGATAAAACATTTAGAACGATGTGAACATCGA
ATCATGGAATCCCTTGCATGGCTCTCAGATTCACCTTTATTTGATCTTATTAAACAATCAAAGGACCGAG
AAGGACCAACTGATCACCTTGAATCTGCTTGTCCTCTTAATCTTCCTCTCCAGAATAATCACACTGCAGC
AGATATGTATCTTTCTCCTGTAAGATCTCCAAAGAAAAAAGGTTCAACTACGCGTGTAAATTCTACTGCA
AATGCAGAGACACAAGCAACCTCAGCCTTCCAGACCCAGAAGCCATTGAAATCTACCTCTCTTTCACTGT
TTTATAAAAAAGTGTATCGGCTAGCCTATCTCCGGCTAAATACACTTTGTGAACGCCTTCTGTCTGAGCA
CCCAGAATTAGAACATATCATCTGGACCCTTTTCCAGCACACCCTGCAGAATGAGTATGAACTCATGAGA
GACAGGCATTTGGACCAAATTATGATGTGTTCCATGTATGGCATATGCAAAGTGAAGAATATAGACCTTA
AATTCAAAATCATTGTAACAGCATACAAGGATCTTCCTCATGCTGTTCAGGAGACATTCAAACGTGTTTT
GATCAAAGAAGAGGAGTATGATTCTATTATAGTATTCTATAACTCGGTCTTCATGCAGAGACTGAAAACA
AATATTTTGCAGTATGCTTCCACCAGGCCCCCTACCTTGTCACCAATACCTCACATTCCTCGAAGCCCTT
ACAAGTTTCCTAGTTCACCCTTACGGATTCCTGGAGGGAACATCTATATTTCACCCCTGAAGAGTCCATA
TAAAATTTCAGAAGGTCTGCCAACACCAACAAAAATGACTCCAAGATCAAGAATCTTAGTATCAATTGGT
GAATCATTCGGGACTTCTGAGAAGTTCCAGAAAATAAATCAGATGGTATGTAACAGCGACCGTGTGCTCA
AAAGAAGTGCTGAAGGAAGCAACCCTCCTAAACCACTGAAAAAACTACGCTTTGATATTGAAGGATCAGA
TGAAGCAGATGGAAGTAAACATCTCCCAGGAGAGTCCAAATTTCAGCAGAAACTGGCAGAAATGACTTCT
ACTCGAACACGAATGCAAAAGCAGAAAATGAATGATAGCATGGATACCTCAAACAAGGAAGAGAAATGCC
CAACTTTCTTGTACAAAGTTGGCATTATAAGAAAGCATTGCTTATCAATTTGTTGCAACGAACAGGTCAC
TATCAGTCAAAATAAAATCATTATTTGCCATCCAGCTGATATCCCCTATAGTGAGTCGTATTACATGGTC
ATAGCTGTTTCCTGGCAGCTCTGGCCCGTGTCTCAAAATCTCTGATGTTACATTGCACAAGATAAAAATA
TATCATCATGCCTCCTCTAGACCAGCCAGGACAGAAATGCCTCGACTTCGCTGCTACCCAAGGTTGCCGG
GTGACGCACACCGTGGAAACGGATGAAGGCACGAACCCAGTGGACATAAGCCTGTTCGGTTCGTAAGCTG
TAATGCAAGTAGCGTATGCGCTCACGCAACTGGTCCAGAACCTTGACCGAACGCAGCGGTGGTAACGGCG
CAGTGGCGGTTTTCATGGCTTGTTATGACTGTTTTTTTGGGGTACAGTCTATGCCTCGGGCATCCAAGCA
GCAAGCGCGTTACGCCGTGGGTCGATGTTTGATGTTATGGAGCAGCAACGATGTTACGCAGCAGGGCAGT
CGCCCTAAAACAAAGTTAAACATTATGAGGGAAGCGGTGATCGCCGAAGTATCGACTCAACTATCAGAGG
TAGTTGGCGTCATCGAGCGCCATCTCGAACCGACGTTGCTGGCCGTACATTTGTACGGCTCCGCAGTGGA
TGGCGGCCTGAAGCCACACAGTGATATTGATTTGCTGGTTACGGTGACCGTAAGGCTTGATGAAACAACG
CGGCGAGCTTTGATCAACGACCTTTTGGAAACTTCGGCTTCCCCTGGAGAGAGCGAGATTCTCCGCGCTG
TAGAAGTCACCATTGTTGTGCACGACGACATCATTCCGTGGCGTTATCCAGCTAAGCGCGAACTGCAATT
TGGAGAATGGCAGCGCAATGACATTCTTGCAGGTATCTTCGAGCCAGCCACGATCGACATTGATCTGGCT
ATCTTGCTGACAAAAGCAAGAGAACATAGCGTTGCCTTGGTAGGTCCAGCGGCGGAGGAACTCTTTGATC
CGGTTCCTGAACAGGATCTATTTGAGGCGCTAAATGAAACCTTAACGCTATGGAACTCGCCGCCCGACTG
GGCTGGCGATGAGCGAAATGTAGTGCTTACGTTGTCCCGCATTTGGTACAGCGCAGTAACCGGCAAAATC
GCGCCGAAGGATGTCGCTGCCGACTGGGCAATGGAGCGCCTGCCGGCCCAGTATCAGCCCGTCATACTTG
AAGCTAGACAGGCTTATCTTGGACAAGAAGAAGATCGCTTGGCCTCGCGCGCAGATCAGTTGGAAGAATT
TGTCCACTACGTGAAAGGCGAGATCACCAAGGTAGTCGGCAAATAACCCTCGAGCCACCCATGACCAAAA
TCCCTTAACGTGAGTTACGCGTCGTTCCACTGAGCGTCAGACCC
