>Addgene plasmid #82275 | pDONR223_RB1_WT | depositor partial sequence | sequence record 155646 | Insert sequence
ATGCCGCCCAAAACCCCCCGAAAAACGGCCGCCACCGCCGCCGCTGCCGCCGCGGAACCCCCGGCACCGC
CGCCGCCGCCCCCTCCTGAGGAGGACCCAGAGCAGGACAGCGGCCCGGAGGACCTGCCTCTCGTCAGGCT
TGAGTTTGAAGAAACAGAAGAACCTGATTTTACTGCATTATGTCAGAAATTAAAGATACCAGATCATGTC
AGAGAGAGAGCTTGGTTAACTTGGGAGAAAGTTTCATCTGTGGATGGAGTATTGGGAGGTTATATTCAAA
AGAAAAAGGAACTGTGGGGAATCTGTATCTTTATTGCAGCAGTTGACCTAGATGAGATGTCGTTCACTTT
TACTGAGCTACAGAAAAACATAGAAATCAGTGTCCATAAATTCTTTAACTTACTAAAAGAAATTGATACC
AGTACCAAAGTTGATAATGCTATGTCAAGACTGTTGAAGAAGTATGATGTATTGTTTGCACTCTTCAGCA
AATTGGAAAGGACATGTGAACTTATATATTTGACACAACCCAGCAGTTCGATATCTACTGAAATAAATTC
TGCATTGGTGCTAAAAGTTTCTTGGATCACATTTTTATTAGCTAAAGGGGAAGTATTACAAATGGAAGAT
GATCTGGTGATTTCATTTCAGTTAATGCTATGTGTCCTTGACTATTTTATTAAACTCTCACCTCCCATGT
TGCTCAAAGAACCATATAAAACAGCTGTTATACCCATTAATGGTTCACCTCGAACACCCAGGCGAGGTCA
GAACAGGAGTGCACGGATAGCAAAACAACTAGAAAATGATACAAGAATTATTGAAGTTCTCTGTAAAGAA
CATGAATGTAATATAGATGAGGTGAAAAATGTTTATTTCAAAAATTTTATACCTTTTATGAATTCTCTTG
GACTTGTAACATCTAATGGACTTCCAGAGGTTGAAAATCTTTCTAAACGATACGAAGAAATTTATCTTAA
AAATAAAGATCTAGATGCAAGATTATTTTTGGATCATGATAAAACTCTTCAGACTGATTCTATAGACAGT
TTTGAAACACAGAGAACACCACGAAAAAGTAACCTTGATGAAGAGGTGAATGTAATTCCTCCACACACTC
CAGTTAGGACTGTTATGAACACTATCCAACAATTAATGATGATTTTAAATTCAGCAAGTGATCAACCTTC
AGAAAATCTGATTTCCTATTTTAACAACTGCACAGTGAATCCAAAAGAAAGTATACTGAAAAGAGTGAAG
GATATAGGATACATCTTTAAAGAGAAATTTGCTAAAGCTGTGGGACAGGGTTGTGTCGAAATTGGATCAC
AGCGATACAAACTTGGAGTTCGCTTGTATTACCGAGTAATGGAATCCATGCTTAAATCAGAAGAAGAACG
ATTATCCATTCAAAATTTTAGCAAACTTCTGAATGACAACATTTTTCATATGTCTTTATTGGCGTGCGCT
CTTGAGGTTGTAATGGCCACATATAGCAGAAGTACATCTCAGAATCTTGATTCTGGAACAGATTTGTCTT
TCCCATGGATTCTGAATGTGCTTAATTTAAAAGCCTTTGATTTTTACAAAGTGATCGAAAGTTTTATCAA
AGCAGAAGGCAACTTGACAAGAGAAATGATAAAACATTTAGAACGATGTGAACATCGAATCATGGAATCC
CTTGCATGGCTCTCAGATTCACCTTTATTTGATCTTATTAAACAATCAAAGGACCGAGAAGGACCAACTG
ATCACCTTGAATCTGCTTGTCCTCTTAATCTTCCTCTCCAGAATAATCACACTGCAGCAGATATGTATCT
TTCTCCTGTAAGATCTCCAAAGAAAAAAGGTTCAACTACGCGTGTAAATTCTACTGCAAATGCAGAGACA
CAAGCAACCTCAGCCTTCCAGACCCAGAAGCCATTGAAATCTACCTCTCTTTCACTGTTTTATAAAAAAG
TGTATCGGCTAGCCTATCTCCGGCTAAATACACTTTGTGAACGCCTTCTGTCTGAGCACCCAGAATTAGA
ACATATCATCTGGACCCTTTTCCAGCACACCCTGCAGAATGAGTATGAACTCATGAGAGACAGGCATTTG
GACCAAATTATGATGTGTTCCATGTATGGCATATGCAAAGTGAAGAATATAGACCTTAAATTCAAAATCA
TTGTAACAGCATACAAGGATCTTCCTCATGCTGTTCAGGAGACATTCAAACGTGTTTTGATCAAAGAAGA
GGAGTATGATTCTATTATAGTATTCTATAACTCGGTCTTCATGCAGAGACTGAAAACAAATATTTTGCAG
TATGCTTCCACCAGGCCCCCTACCTTGTCACCAATACCTCACATTCCTCGAAGCCCTTACAAGTTTCCTA
GTTCACCCTTACGGATTCCTGGAGGGAACATCTATATTTCACCCCTGAAGAGTCCATATAAAATTTCAGA
AGGTCTGCCAACACCAACAAAAATGACTCCAAGATCAAGAATCTTAGTATCAATTGGTGAATCATTCGGG
ACTTCTGAGAAGTTCCAGAAAATAAATCAGATGGTATGTAACAGCGACCGTGTGCTCAAAAGAAGTGCTG
AAGGAAGCAACCCTCCTAAACCACTGAAAAAACTACGCTTTGATATTGAAGGATCAGATGAAGCAGATGG
AAGTAAACATCTCCCAGGAGAGTCCAAATTTCAGCAGAAACTGGCAGAAATGACTTCTACTCGAACACGA
ATGCAAAAGCAGAAAATGAATGATAGCATGGATACCTCAAACAAGGAAGAGAAA
